Addgene plasmid #201884: pET3-ARF3-His6(CO)
Purpose: Used for bacterial expression of human protein ARF3
Depositing lab: Richard Kahn. Depositing organization: Emory University.
Backbone
  Vector backbone: pET3C
  Backbone size w/o insert (bp): 4600
  Vector type: Bacterial Expression
Growth in bacteria
  Bacterial resistance: Ampicillin, 100 μg/mL
  Growth temperature: 37°C
  Growth strain: DH5alpha
  Copy number: High Copy
Gene/Insert
  Gene/Insert name: ARF3
  Species: H. sapiens (human)
  Mutation: Codon optimized for bacterial expression
  Entrez Gene: ARF3
  Tag / fusion protein: 6xHis (GSGSGSHHHHHH) (C terminal on insert)
  Cloning method: Restriction Enzyme; 5′ cloning site NdeI (unknown if destroyed); 3′ cloning site BamHI (unknown if destroyed)
Terms and licenses: Academic/Nonprofit Terms; Industry Terms: Not Available to Industry
How to cite: pET3-ARF3-His6(CO) was a gift from Richard Kahn (Addgene plasmid # 201884 ; http://n2t.net/addgene:201884 ; RRID:Addgene_201884)
