[The description below was written by a language model from this plasmid's Addgene catalogue record and pLannotate feature annotations shown in this document.]
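Description:
pET3-ARF3-His6(CO) is a bacterial expression plasmid built on the pET3C backbone for producing human ARF3, a small GTP-binding protein of the ADP-ribosylation factor family involved in Golgi vesicle trafficking, in E. coli. The sequenced record is about 5.2 kb. The backbone is pBR322-derived: it carries a ColE1/pMB1-type origin of replication together with the rop gene and the bom mobility region, and is selected through the β-lactamase gene (ampicillin resistance) driven by its native bla promoter. The catalogue lists the plasmid as high copy, although rop is a copy-number-moderating element. The annotated tet promoter and two tetracycline-resistance fragments are remnants of the pBR322 tet gene, which is interrupted by the T7 expression cassette and should not be expected to be functional.

The expression cassette runs on the reverse strand and consists of a T7 promoter, the efficient ribosome binding site from phage T7 gene 10, the ARF3 open reading frame and a T7 terminator. The ARF3 coding sequence has been codon optimized for bacterial expression and was inserted between NdeI and BamHI sites, placing the start codon directly downstream of the RBS. It carries a C-terminal hexahistidine tag joined through a short flexible Gly-Ser linker, allowing purification by immobilized metal affinity chromatography. A short gene 10-derived fragment annotated between the insert and the terminator appears to be residual vector sequence rather than part of the fusion. No lac operator or lacI is annotated, so transcription depends simply on T7 RNA polymerase supplied by the expression host. The construct is intended for producing recombinant ARF3 protein.
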