Features (pLannotate 1.2.2; 14 found; start..end, strand, type, name):
     10..38      +  promoter       tet promoter: E. coli promoter for tetracycline efflux protein gene
     86..378     +  CDS            TcR (fragment): tetracycline efflux protein; tet; confers resistance to tetracycline
    404..451     -  terminator     T7 terminator: transcription terminator for bacteriophage T7 RNA polymerase
    459..508     -  CDS            SET1 (fragment): solubility-enhancement tag derived from T7 phage gene 10B
    555..1097    -  CDS            ARF3: ARF3_HUMAN - Experimental evidence at protein level: Swiss-Prot protein existence level 1. GTP-binding protein that functions as an allosteric activator of the cholera toxin catalytic subunit, an ADP-ribosyltransferase. Involved in protein trafficking; may modulate vesicle budding and uncoating within the Golgi apparatus. From Homo sapiens (Human).
   1105..1127    -  RBS            RBS: efficient ribosome binding site from bacteriophage T7 gene 10 (Olins and Rangwala, 1989)
   1159..1177    -  promoter       T7 promoter: promoter for bacteriophage T7 RNA polymerase
   1199..2099    +  CDS            TcR (fragment): tetracycline efflux protein; tet; confers resistance to tetracycline
   2341..2721    -  CDS            YPB1_ECOLX: Protein predicted: Swiss-Prot protein existence level 4. From Escherichia coli.
   2738..2929    +  CDS            rop: Rop protein, which maintains plasmids at low copy number; rop
   3031..3173    +  misc_feature   bom: basis of mobility region from pBR322
   3359..3947    -  rep_origin     ori: high-copy-number ColE1/pMB1/pBR322/pUC origin of replication
   4118..4978    -  CDS            AmpR: β-lactamase; bla; confers resistance to ampicillin, carbenicillin, and related antibiotics
   4979..5083    -  promoter       AmpR promoter: bla
>Addgene plasmid #201884 | pET3-ARF3-His6(CO) | addgene full sequence | sequence record 402538 | Addgene NGS Result
TTCTCATGTTTGACAGCTTATCATCGATAAGCTTTAATGCGGTAGTTTATCACAGTTAAATTGCTAACGC
AGTCAGGCACCGTGTATGAAATCTAACAATGCGCTCATCGTCATCCTCGGCACCGTCACCCTGGATGCTG
TAGGCATAGGCTTGGTTATGCCGGTACTGCCGGGCCTCTTGCGGGATATCGTCCATTCCGACAGCATCGC
CAGTCACTATGGCGTGCTGCTAGCGCTATATGCGTTGATGCAATTTCTATGCGCACCCGTTCTCGGAGCA
CTGTCCGACCGCTTTGGCCGCCGCCCAGTCCTGCTCGCTTCGCTACTTGGAGCCACTATCGACTACGCGA
TCATGGCGACCACACCCGTCCTGTGGATATCCGGATATAGTTCCTCCTTTCAGCAAAAAACCCCTCAAGA
CCCGTTTAGAGGCCCCAAGGGGTTATGCTAGTTATTGCTCAGCGGTGGCAGCAGCCAACTCAGCTTCCTT
TCGGGCTTTGTTAGCAGCCGGATCCTTAATGATGATGATGATGGTGGCTACCGCTGCCGCTGCCTTTTTT
ATTTTTCAGCTGATTCGCCAGCCAATCCAGGCCTTCGTACAGGCCATCACCCGAGGTGGCGCAGGTCGCC
TGAATATACCAATTGCGGTGGCGCAGGCTATGCAGGCCCAGTTTATCGGTAATTTCGGCGGCGTTCATGG
CATTCGGTAAATCCTGTTTATTGGCAAAAACCAGCAGCACCGCATCACGCAGTTCATCTTCCGCCAGCAT
GCGCATCAGTTCTTCGCGCGCTTCGTTGACGCGTTCGCGATCATTGCTATCCACCACGAAAATCAGGCCC
TGGGTGTTCTGAAAATAATGGCGCCACAGCGGGCGGATTTTATCCTGGCCGCCCACATCCCACACGGTAA
AGCTAATGTTTTTATATTCCACGGTTTCCACGTTAAAGCCAATGGTCGGAATGGTTGTAACAATTTCGCC
CAGTTTCAGTTTATACAGAATGGTGGTTTTGCCGGCGGCATCCAGGCCCACCATCAGAATGCGCATTTCT
TTTTTGCCAATCAGGCTTTTCAGCAGGTTGCCAAAAATATTGCCCATATGTATATCTCCTTCTTAAAGTT
AAACAAAATTATTTCTAGAGGGAAACCGTTGTGGTCTCCCTATAGTGAGTCGTATTAATTTCGCGGGATC
GAGATCTCGATCCTCTACGCCGGACGCATCGTGGCCGGCATCACCGGCGCCACAGGTGCGGTTGCTGGCG
CCTATATCGCCGACATCACCGATGGGGAAGATCGGGCTCGCCACTTCGGGCTCATGAGCGCTTGTTTCGG
CGTGGGTATGGTGGCAGGCCCCGTGGCCGGGGGACTGTTGGGCGCCATCTCCTTGCATGCACCATTCCTT
GCGGCGGCGGTGCTCAACGGCCTCAACCTACTACTGGGCTGCTTCCTAATGCAGGAGTCGCATAAGGGAG
AGCGTCGACCGATGCCCTTGAGAGCCTTCAACCCAGTCAGCTCCTTCCGGTGGGCGCGGGGCATGACTAT
CGTCGCCGCACTTATGACTGTCTTCTTTATCATGCAACTCGTAGGACAGGTGCCGGCAGCGCTCTGGGTC
ATTTTCGGCGAGGACCGCTTTCGCTGGAGCGCGACGATGATCGGCCTGTCGCTTGCGGTATTCGGAATCT
TGCACGCCCTCGCTCAAGCCTTCGTCACTGGTCCCGCCACCAAACGTTTCGGCGAGAAGCAGGCCATTAT
CGCCGGCATGGCGGCCGACGCGCTGGGCTACGTCTTGCTGGCGTTCGCGACGCGAGGCTGGATGGCCTTC
CCCATTATGATTCTTCTCGCTTCCGGCGGCATCGGGATGCCCGCGTTGCAGGCCATGCTGTCCAGGCAGG
TAGATGACGACCATCAGGGACAGCTTCAAGGATCGCTCGCGGCTCTTACCAGCCTAACTTCGATCACTGG
ACCGCTGATCGTCACGGCGATTTATGCCGCCTCGGCGAGCACATGGAACGGGTTGGCATGGATTGTAGGC
GCCGCCCTATACCTTGTCTGCCTCCCCGCGTTGCGTCGCGGTGCATGGAGCCGGGCCACCTCGACCTGAA
TGGAAGCCGGCGGCACCTCGCTAACGGATTCACCACTCCAAGAATTGGAGCCAATCAATTCTTGCGGAGA
ACTGTGAATGCGCAAACCAACCCTTGGCAGAACATATCCATCGCGTCCGCCATCTCCAGCAGCCGCACGC
GGCGCATCTCGGGCAGCGTTGGGTCCTGGCCACGGGTGCGCATGATCGTGCTCCTGTCGTTGAGGACCCG
GCTAGGCTGGCGGGGTTGCCTTACTGGTTAGCAGAATGAATCACCGATACGCGAGCGAACGTGAAGCGAC
TGCTGCTGCAAAACGTCTGCGACCTGAGCAACAACATGAATGGTCTTCGGTTTCCGTGTTTCGTAAAGTC
TGGAAACGCGGAAGTCAGCGCCCTGCACCATTATGTTCCGGATCTGCATCGCAGGATGCTGCTGGCTACC
CTGTGGAACACCTACATCTGTATTAACGAAGCGCTGGCATTGACCCTGAGTGATTTTTCTCTGGTCCCGC
CGCATCCATACCGCCAGTTGTTTACCCTCACAACGTTCCAGTAACCGGGCATGTTCATCATCAGTAACCC
GTATCGTGAGCATCCTCTCTCGTTTCATCGGTATCATTACCCCCATGAACAGAAATCCCCCTTACACGGA
GGCATCAGTGACCAAACAGGAAAAAACCGCCCTTAACATGGCCCGCTTTATCAGAAGCCAGACATTAACG
CTTCTGGAGAAACTCAACGAGCTGGACGCGGATGAACAGGCAGACATCTGTGAATCGCTTCACGACCACG
CTGATGAGCTTTACCGCAGCTGCCTCGCGCGTTTCGGTGATGACGGTGAAAACCTCTGACACATGCAGCT
CCCGGAGACGGTCACAGCTTGTCTGTAAGCGGATGCCGGGAGCAGACAAGCCCGTCAGGGCGCGTCAGCG
GGTGTTGGCGGGTGTCGGGGCGCAGCCATGACCCAGTCACGTAGCGATAGCGGAGTGTATACTGGCTTAA
CTATGCGGCATCAGAGCAGATTGTACTGAGAGTGCACCATATATGCGGTGTGAAATACCGCACAGATGCG
TAAGGAGAAAATACCGCATCAGGCGCTCTTCCGCTTCCTCGCTCACTGACTCGCTGCGCTCGGTCGTTCG
GCTGCGGCGAGCGGTATCAGCTCACTCAAAGGCGGTAATACGGTTATCCACAGAATCAGGGGATAACGCA
GGAAAGAACATGTGAGCAAAAGGCCAGCAAAAGGCCAGGAACCGTAAAAAGGCCGCGTTGCTGGCGTTTT
TCCATAGGCTCCGCCCCCCTGACGAGCATCACAAAAATCGACGCTCAAGTCAGAGGTGGCGAAACCCGAC
AGGACTATAAAGATACCAGGCGTTTCCCCCTGGAAGCTCCCTCGTGCGCTCTCCTGTTCCGACCCTGCCG
CTTACCGGATACCTGTCCGCCTTTCTCCCTTCGGGAAGCGTGGCGCTTTCTCATAGCTCACGCTGTAGGT
ATCTCAGTTCGGTGTAGGTCGTTCGCTCCAAGCTGGGCTGTGTGCACGAACCCCCCGTTCAGCCCGACCG
CTGCGCCTTATCCGGTAACTATCGTCTTGAGTCCAACCCGGTAAGACACGACTTATCGCCACTGGCAGCA
GCCACTGGTAACAGGATTAGCAGAGCGAGGTATGTAGGCGGTGCTACAGAGTTCTTGAAGTGGTGGCCTA
ACTACGGCTACACTAGAAGGACAGTATTTGGTATCTGCGCTCTGCTGAAGCCAGTTACCTTCGGAAAAAG
AGTTGGTAGCTCTTGATCCGGCAAACAAACCACCGCTGGTAGCGGTGGTTTTTTTGTTTGCAAGCAGCAG
ATTACGCGCAGAAAAAAAGGATCTCAAGAAGATCCTTTGATCTTTTCTACGGGGTCTGACGCTCAGTGGA
ACGAAAACTCACGTTAAGGGATTTTGGTCATGAGATTATCAAAAAGGATCTTCACCTAGATCCTTTTAAA
TTAAAAATGAAGTTTTAAATCAATCTAAAGTATATATGAGTAAACTTGGTCTGACAGTTACCAATGCTTA
ATCAGTGAGGCACCTATCTCAGCGATCTGTCTATTTCGTTCATCCATAGTTGCCTGACTCCCCGTCGTGT
AGATAACTACGATACGGGAGGGCTTACCATCTGGCCCCAGTGCTGCAATGATACCGCGAGACCCACGCTC
ACCGGCTCCAGATTTATCAGCAATAAACCAGCCAGCCGGAAGGGCCGAGCGCAGAAGTGGTCCTGCAACT
TTATCCGCCTCCATCCAGTCTATTAATTGTTGCCGGGAAGCTAGAGTAAGTAGTTCGCCAGTTAATAGTT
TGCGCAACGTTGTTGCCATTGCTGCAGGCATCGTGGTGTCACGCTCGTCGTTTGGTATGGCTTCATTCAG
CTCCGGTTCCCAACGATCAAGGCGAGTTACATGATCCCCCATGTTGTGCAAAAAAGCGGTTAGCTCCTTC
GGTCCTCCGATCGTTGTCAGAAGTAAGTTGGCCGCAGTGTTATCACTCATGGTTATGGCAGCACTGCATA
ATTCTCTTACTGTCATGCCATCCGTAAGATGCTTTTCTGTGACTGGTGAGTACTCAACCAAGTCATTCTG
AGAATAGTGTATGCGGCGACCGAGTTGCTCTTGCCCGGCGTCAACACGGGATAATACCGCGCCACATAGC
AGAACTTTAAAAGTGCTCATCATTGGAAAACGTTCTTCGGGGCGAAAACTCTCAAGGATCTTACCGCTGT
TGAGATCCAGTTCGATGTAACCCACTCGTGCACCCAACTGATCTTCAGCATCTTTTACTTTCACCAGCGT
TTCTGGGTGAGCAAAAACAGGAAGGCAAAATGCCGCAAAAAAGGGAATAAGGGCGACACGGAAATGTTGA
ATACTCATACTCTTCCTTTTTCAATATTATTGAAGCATTTATCAGGGTTATTGTCTCATGAGCGGATACA
TATTTGAATGTATTTAGAAAAATAAACAAATAGGGGTTCCGCGCACATTTCCCCGAAAAGTGCCACCTGA
CGTCTAAGAAACCATTATTATCATGACATTAACCTATAAAAATAGGCGTATCACGAGGCCCTTTCGTCTT
CAAGAA
